Addgene plasmid #64023: pDESTtol2pACrymCherry
Purpose: Gateway destination vector with zebrafish aA-crystallin promoter driving mCherry GFP in lens
Depositing lab: Joachim Berger & Peter Currie. Depositing organization: Monash University. Publication: 503unc, a small and muscle-specific zebrafish promoter. Berger J, Currie PD. Genesis. 2013 Jun;51(6):443-7. doi: 10.1002/dvg.22385. Epub 2013 Mar 26. PubMed 23444339.
Backbone
  Vector backbone: pDestTol2pA2
  Backbone manufacturer: Kwan et al., 2007
  Vector type: Gateway
  Selectable markers: ccdB gene
Growth in bacteria
  Bacterial resistance: Chloramphenicol and Ampicillin, 25 & 100 μg/mL
  Growth temperature: 37°C
  Growth strain: ccdB Survival
  Growth instructions: to be propagated like other Gateway destination vectors (such as pDESTR4-R3). Invitrogen recommend their "ccdB Survival 2 T1R E. coli strain" plus 100 μg/ml ampicillin and 15–30 μg/ml chloramphenicol.
  Copy number: High Copy
Gene/Insert
  Gene/Insert name: mCherry
  Species: D. rerio (zebrafish)
  Promoter: alpha-Acrystallin promoter
  Cloning method: Restriction Enzyme; 5′ cloning site XhoI (not destroyed); 3′ cloning site SfiI (unknown if destroyed)
  Sequencing primers: 5′ M13Forward; 3′ AGAGAGCATTATTGTAGGAAATG
Terms and licenses: Academic/Nonprofit Terms; Industry Terms: Not Available to Industry
How to cite: pDESTtol2pACrymCherry was a gift from Joachim Berger & Peter Currie (Addgene plasmid # 64023 ; http://n2t.net/addgene:64023 ; RRID:Addgene_64023)
