[The description below was written by a language model from this plasmid's Addgene catalogue record and the feature table of its GenBank file.]
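Description:
pDESTtol2pACrymCherry is a 7.5 kb multisite Gateway destination vector for zebrafish transgenesis, derived from the Tol2kit backbone pDestTol2pA2. It is a high-copy plasmid with a ColE1/pUC-type origin and an ampicillin resistance gene (bla) in a pBluescript-like framework that retains the lac promoter/operator region and a T3 promoter. The Gateway cassette is bounded by attR4 and attR3 sites and contains a chloramphenicol acetyltransferase gene driven by the lac UV5 promoter together with the ccdB gyrase toxin gene. The empty vector therefore has to be maintained in a ccdB-tolerant E. coli strain under combined ampicillin and chloramphenicol selection. After an LR recombination that swaps entry-clone fragments into the attR4–attR3 interval, loss of ccdB allows recovery of recombinants in ordinary strains. An SV40 polyadenylation signal lies just outside attR3, consistent with it terminating the transcript of the assembled expression unit.

The modification that distinguishes this vector from its parent is a separate transgenesis marker cassette, cloned via XhoI and SfiI. In it, the zebrafish alpha-A-crystallin promoter drives a Kozak-initiated, mammalian codon-optimized mCherry with its own SV40 poly(A) signal. This produces red fluorescence in the lens, giving an easily scored readout for identifying transgene carriers independently of whatever expression construct is recombined into the Gateway site. The catalogue purpose line reads "mCherry GFP", but only mCherry is annotated. The crystallin promoter itself and the Tol2 transposon arms implied by the backbone name are not annotated in the feature table, so their positions cannot be confirmed from the record.
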