LOCUS       Exported 7479 bp ds-DNA circular SYN 23-SEP-2022
DEFINITION  Gateway destination vector with zebrafish aA-crystallin promoter
            driving mCherry GFP in lens.
ACCESSION   .
VERSION     .
KEYWORDS    pDESTtol2pACrymCherry
SOURCE      synthetic DNA construct
  ORGANISM  synthetic DNA construct
REFERENCE   1 (bases 1 to 7479)
  AUTHORS   Berger J, Currie PD
  TITLE     503unc, a small and muscle-specific zebrafish promoter.
  JOURNAL   Genesis. 2013 Jun;51(6):443-7. doi: 10.1002/dvg.22385. Epub 2013 Mar
            26.
  PUBMED    23444339
REFERENCE   2 (bases 1 to 7479)
  AUTHORS   .
  TITLE     Direct Submission
  JOURNAL   Exported Sep 23, 2022 from SnapGene Server 1.1.58
            http://www.snapgene.com
FEATURES             Location/Qualifiers
     source          1..7479
                     /organism="synthetic DNA construct"
                     /mol_type="other DNA"
     primer_bind     complement(18..34)
                     /label=M13 rev
                     /note="common sequencing primer, one of multiple similar
                     variants"
     regulatory      676..685
                     /regulatory_class="other"
                     /note="vertebrate consensus sequence for strong initiation
                     of translation (Kozak, 1987)"
     CDS             682..1392
                     /codon_start=1
                     /product="monomeric derivative of DsRed fluorescent protein
                     (Shaner et al., 2004)"
                     /label=mCherry
                     /note="mammalian codon-optimized"
                     /translation="MVSKGEDDNMAIIKEFMRFKVHMEGSVNGHEFEIEGEGEGRPYEG
                     TQTAKLKVTKGGPLPFAWDILSPQFMYGSKAYVKHPADIPDYLKLSFPEGFKWERVMNF
                     EDGGVVTVTQDSSLQDGEFIYKVKLRGTNFPSDGPVMQKKTMGWEASSERMYPEDGALK
                     GEIKQRLKLKDGGHYDAEVKTTYKAKKPVQLPGAYNVNIKLDITSHNEDYTIVEQYERA
                     EGHHSTGGMDELYK"
     primer_bind     complement(827..845)
                     /label=mCherry-R
                     /note="mCherry, reverse primer"
     primer_bind     1095..1114
                     /label=mCherry-F
                     /note="mCherry, forward primer"
     primer_bind     1289..1312
                     /label=DsRed1-C
                     /note="DsRed1, forward primer"
     polyA_signal    1515..1636
                     /label=SV40 poly(A) signal
                     /note="SV40 polyadenylation signal"
     primer_bind     2528..2549
                     /label=F1ori-F
                     /note="F1 origin, forward primer"
     promoter        2712..2816
                     /gene="bla"
                     /label=AmpR promoter
     CDS             2817..3677
                     /codon_start=1
                     /gene="bla"
                     /product="beta-lactamase"
                     /label=AmpR
                     /note="confers resistance to ampicillin, carbenicillin, and
                     related antibiotics"
                     /translation="MSIQHFRVALIPFFAAFCLPVFAHPETLVKVKDAEDQLGARVGYI
                     ELDLNSGKILESFRPEERFPMMSTFKVLLCGAVLSRIDAGQEQLGRRIHYSQNDLVEYS
                     PVTEKHLTDGMTVRELCSAAITMSDNTAANLLLTTIGGPKELTAFLHNMGDHVTRLDRW
                     EPELNEAIPNDERDTTMPVAMATTLRKLLTGELLTLASRQQLIDWMEADKVAGPLLRSA
                     LPAGWFIADKSGAGERGSRGIIAALGPDGKPSRIVVIYTTGSQATMDERNRQIAEIGAS
                     LIKHW"
     primer_bind     complement(3035..3054)
                     /label=Amp-R
                     /note="Ampicillin resistance gene, reverse primer"
     rep_origin      3848..4436
                     /direction=RIGHT
                     /label=ori
                     /note="high-copy-number ColE1/pMB1/pBR322/pUC origin of
                     replication"
     primer_bind     4337..4356
                     /label=pBR322ori-F
                     /note="pBR322 origin, forward primer"
     primer_bind     4590..4607
                     /label=L4440
                     /note="L4440 vector, forward primer"
     protein_bind    4724..4745
                     /label=CAP binding site
                     /bound_moiety="E. coli catabolite activator protein"
                     /note="CAP binding activates transcription in the presence
                     of cAMP."
     promoter        4760..4790
                     /label=lac promoter
                     /note="promoter for the E. coli lac operon"
     protein_bind    4798..4814
                     /label=lac operator
                     /bound_moiety="lac repressor encoded by lacI"
                     /note="The lac repressor binds to the lac operator to
                     inhibit transcription in E. coli. This inhibition can be
                     relieved by adding lactose or
                     isopropyl-beta-D-thiogalactopyranoside (IPTG)."
     primer_bind     4803..4825
                     /label=M13/pUC Reverse
                     /note="In lacZ gene"
     primer_bind     4822..4838
                     /label=M13 rev
                     /note="common sequencing primer, one of multiple similar
                     variants"
     primer_bind     4857..4877
                     /label=T3
                     /note="T3 promoter, forward primer"
     promoter        4859..4877
                     /label=T3 promoter
                     /note="promoter for bacteriophage T3 RNA polymerase"
     primer_bind     4914..4930
                     /label=SK primer
                     /note="common sequencing primer, one of multiple similar
                     variants"
     primer_bind     4914..4930
                     /label=pBluescriptSK
                     /note="For pBluescript vector"
     polyA_signal    5602..5736
                     /label=SV40 poly(A) signal
                     /note="SV40 polyadenylation signal"
     primer_bind     5752..5768
                     /label=M13 fwd
                     /note="common sequencing primer, one of multiple similar
                     variants"
     protein_bind    5776..5899
                     /gene="mutant version of attR"
                     /label=attR3
                     /bound_moiety="LR Clonase(TM)"
                     /note="recombination site for the Gateway(R) LR reaction"
     promoter        5924..5954
                     /label=lac UV5 promoter
                     /note="E. coli lac promoter with an ""up"" mutation"
     CDS             6008..6688
                     /codon_start=1
                     /product="chloramphenicol acetyltransferase"
                     /label=CmR
                     /note="confers resistance to chloramphenicol"
                     /translation="MEKKITGYTTVDISQWHRKEHFEAFQSVAQCTYNQTVQLDITAFL
                     KTVKKNKHKFYPAFIHILARLMNAHPEFRMAMKDGELVIWDSVHPCYTVFHEQTETFSS
                     LWSEYHDDFRQFLHIYSQDVACYGENLAYFPKGFIENMFFVSANPWVSFTSFDLNVANM
                     DNFFAPVFTMGKYYTQGDKVLMPLAIQVHHAVCDGFHVGRMLNELQQYCDEWQAGRNLE
                     DPAY"
     primer_bind     complement(6074..6093)
                     /label=CAT-R
                     /note="Chloramphenicol resistance gene, reverse primer"
     CDS             7008..7313
                     /codon_start=1
                     /gene="ccdB"
                     /product="CcdB, a bacterial toxin that poisons DNA gyrase"
                     /label=ccdB
                     /note="Plasmids containing the ccdB gene cannot be
                     propagated in standard E. coli strains."
                     /translation="MQFKVYTYKRESRYRLFVDVQSDIIDTPGRRMVIPLASARLLSDK
                     VPRELYPVVHIGDESWRMMTTDMASVPVSVIGEEVADLSHRENDIKNAINLMFWGI"
     primer_bind     7192..7211
                     /label=ccdB-fwd
                     /note="ccdB gene, forward primer"
     protein_bind    complement(7354..7478)
                     /gene="mutant version of attR"
                     /label=attR4
                     /bound_moiety="LR Clonase(TM)"
                     /note="recombination site for the Gateway(R) LR reaction"
ORIGIN
        1 agcttggcgt aatcatggtc atagctgttt cctgctcgag aaaattgtga aatgcacaga
       61 atgtacatat acaatacatt tcctacaata atgctctctt ttctattaat agtgtgcatt
      121 cagtgcagga tgttatgtat ttattttctg tagtgcaaac tttttcaaag aattttccag
      181 tctaagcttt tcagtcaaga aaaaaaaaag cgattgatta tctgtgatat ttaaaaaaat
      241 tagctcttaa atctggtgaa ccaagtggcc acaacacatt aaatactgac gttctacagc
      301 catgtagctt catctggtct ggtttgtttt ggcaggcact tattttccgg tgatagttgg
      361 ccacaagagt attgtctgag ccattcagtg ctagactgtc attctcaggt cagagtccac
      421 cccgctgatt ctgctgacaa cactgttccc accatgagat aatgccattc cagagagatc
      481 catttgtaag cccctctttc tgcagcacag gtatataacc aggggtctgc ctccactaag
      541 gccggcacac atcatttggg gatctttgta ctgtactagc ctctattagc ctcctacttg
      601 cgttcagttc acatcttttg ttcatcaggt gcaataagtt acagtaagga gttaccaggt
      661 ctgacattac cggtcgccac catggtgagc aagggcgagg atgacaacat ggccatcatc
      721 aaggagttca tgcgcttcaa ggtgcacatg gagggctccg tgaacggcca cgagttcgag
      781 atcgagggcg agggcgaggg ccgcccctac gagggcaccc agaccgccaa gctgaaggtg
      841 accaagggcg gccccctgcc cttcgcctgg gacatcctgt cccctcagtt catgtacggc
      901 tccaaggcct acgtgaagca ccccgccgac atccccgact acttgaagct gtccttcccc
      961 gagggcttca agtgggagcg cgtgatgaac ttcgaggacg gcggcgtggt gaccgtgacc
     1021 caggactcct ccctgcagga cggcgagttc atctacaagg tgaagctgcg cggcaccaac
     1081 ttcccctccg acggccccgt aatgcagaag aagaccatgg gctgggaggc ctcctccgag
     1141 cggatgtacc ccgaggacgg cgccctgaag ggcgagatca agcagaggct gaagctgaag
     1201 gacggcggcc actacgacgc cgaggtcaag accacctaca aggccaagaa gcccgtgcag
     1261 ctgcccggcg cctacaacgt caacatcaag ctggacatca cctcccacaa cgaggactac
     1321 accatcgtgg aacagtacga gcgcgccgag ggccaccact ccaccggcgg catggacgag
     1381 ctgtacaagt aaagcggccg cgactctaga tcataatcag ccataccaca tttgtagagg
     1441 ttttacttgc tttaaaaaac ctcccacacc tccccctgaa cctgaaacat aaaatgaatg
     1501 caattgttgt tgttaacttg tttattgcag cttataatgg ttacaaataa agcaatagca
     1561 tcacaaattt cacaaataaa gcattttttt cactgcattc tagttgtggt ttgtccaaac
     1621 tcatcaatgt atcttaaggc gtaaatgggc ctgtgtttca gacaccaggg agtctctgct
     1681 cacgtttcct gctatttgca gcctctctat caagactaat acacctcttc ccgcatcggc
     1741 tgcctgtgag aggcttttca gcactgcagg attgcttttc agccccaaaa gagctaggct
     1801 tgacactaac aattttgaga atcagcttct actgaagtta aatctgaggt tttacaactt
     1861 tgagtagcgt gtactggcat tagattgtct gtcttatagt ttgataatta aatacaaaca
     1921 gttctaaagc aggataaaac cttgtatgca tttcatttaa tgttttttga gattaaaagc
     1981 ttaaacaaga atctctagtt ttctttcttg cttttacttt tacttcctta atactcaagt
     2041 acaattttaa tggagtactt ttttactttt actcaagtaa gattctagcc agatactttt
     2101 acttttaatt gagtaaaatt ttccctaagt acttgtactt tcacttgagt aaaatttttg
     2161 agtacttttt acacctctgt caagaactcc tggacaaacc tctgacctgt gtggaacaga
     2221 gtggatatgg gtgtctgaac agatattcac gtcttttgca gatcagaggg catttctggt
     2281 gttgtgcaat gacctgggtc caacaggtag gcgtactcgt atccaagagc attgttggac
     2341 aggaggtagt ctccattcct ataaagagga aggaatggca ccatgtagta gccgtcattg
     2401 tggccaattg gtgcattggt acgtgggtag atggaccggg gaggctgatg agttcttagc
     2461 cagcgtgggc catcgccctg atagacggtt tttcgccctt tgacgttgga gtccacgttc
     2521 tttaatagtg gactcttgtt ccaaactgga acaacactca accctatctc ggtctattct
     2581 tttgatttat aagggatttt gccgatttcg gcctattggt taaaaaatga gctgatttaa
     2641 caaaaattta acgcgaattt taacaaaata ttaacgctta caatttaggt ggcacttttc
     2701 ggggaaatgt gcgcggaacc cctatttgtt tatttttcta aatacattca aatatgtatc
     2761 cgctcatgag acaataaccc tgataaatgc ttcaataata ttgaaaaagg aagagtatga
     2821 gtattcaaca tttccgtgtc gcccttattc ccttttttgc ggcattttgc cttcctgttt
     2881 ttgctcaccc agaaacgctg gtgaaagtaa aagatgctga agatcagttg ggtgcacgag
     2941 tgggttacat cgaactggat ctcaacagcg gtaagatcct tgagagtttt cgccccgaag
     3001 aacgttttcc aatgatgagc acttttaaag ttctgctatg tggcgcggta ttatcccgta
     3061 ttgacgccgg gcaagagcaa ctcggtcgcc gcatacacta ttctcagaat gacttggttg
     3121 agtactcacc agtcacagaa aagcatctta cggatggcat gacagtaaga gaattatgca
     3181 gtgctgccat aaccatgagt gataacactg cggccaactt acttctgaca acgatcggag
     3241 gaccgaagga gctaaccgct tttttgcaca acatggggga tcatgtaact cgccttgatc
     3301 gttgggaacc ggagctgaat gaagccatac caaacgacga gcgtgacacc acgatgcctg
     3361 tagcaatggc aacaacgttg cgcaaactat taactggcga actacttact ctagcttccc
     3421 ggcaacaatt aatagactgg atggaggcgg ataaagttgc aggaccactt ctgcgctcgg
     3481 cccttccggc tggctggttt attgctgata aatctggagc cggtgagcgt gggtctcgcg
     3541 gtatcattgc agcactgggg ccagatggta agccctcccg tatcgtagtt atctacacga
     3601 cggggagtca ggcaactatg gatgaacgaa atagacagat cgctgagata ggtgcctcac
     3661 tgattaagca ttggtaactg tcagaccaag tttactcata tatactttag attgatttaa
     3721 aacttcattt ttaatttaaa aggatctagg tgaagatcct ttttgataat ctcatgacca
     3781 aaatgcctta acgtgagttt tcgttccact gagcgtcaga ccccgtagaa aagatcaaag
     3841 gatcttcttg agatcctttt tttctgcgcg taatctgctg cttgcaaaca aaaaaaccac
     3901 cgctaccagc ggtggtttgt ttgccggatc aagagctacc aactcttttt ccgaaggtaa
     3961 ctggcttcag cagagcgcag ataccaaata ctgttcttct agtgtagccg tagttaggcc
     4021 accacttcaa gaactctgta gcaccgccta catacctcgc tctgctaatc ctgttaccag
     4081 tggctgctgc cagtggcgat aagtcgtgtc ttaccgggtt ggactcaaga cgatagttac
     4141 cggataaggc gcagcggtcg ggctgaacgg ggggttcgtg cacacagccc agcttggagc
     4201 gaacgaccta caccgaactg agatacctac agcgtgagct atgagaaagc gccacgcttc
     4261 ccgaagggag aaaggcggac aggtatccgg taagcggcag ggtcggaaca ggagagcgca
     4321 cgagggagct tccaggggga aacgcctggt atctttatag tcctgtcggg tttcgccacc
     4381 tctgacttga gcgtcgattt ttgtgatgct cgtcaggggg gcggagccta tggaaaaacg
     4441 ccagcaacgc ggccttttta cggttcctgg ccttttgctg gccttttgct cacatgttct
     4501 ttcctgcgtt atcccctgat tctgtggata accgtattac cgcctttgag tgagctgata
     4561 ccgctcgccg cagccgaacg accgagcgca gcgagtcagt gagcgaggaa gcggaagagc
     4621 gcccaatacg caaaccgcct ctccccgcgc gttggccgat tcattaatgc agctggcacg
     4681 acaggtttcc cgactggaaa gcgggcagtg agcgcaacgc aattaatgtg agttagctca
     4741 ctcattaggc accccaggct ttacacttta tgcttccggc tcgtatgttg tgtggaattg
     4801 tgagcggata acaatttcac acaggaaaca gctatgacca tgattacgcc aagcgcgcaa
     4861 ttaaccctca ctaaagggaa caaaagctgg agctccaccg cggtggcggc cgctctagaa
     4921 ctagtggatc tgctgggctt gctgaaggta gggggtcaag aaccagaggt gtaaagtact
     4981 tgagtaattt tacttgatta ctgtacttaa gtattatttt tggggatttt tactttactt
     5041 gagtacaatt aaaaatcaat acttttactt ttacttaatt acattttttt agaaaaaaaa
     5101 gtacttttta ctccttacaa ttttatttac agtcaaaaag tacttatttt ttggagatca
     5161 cttcattcta ttttcccttg ctattaccaa accaattgaa ttgcgctgat gcccagttta
     5221 atttaaatgt tatttattct gcctatgaaa atcgttttca cattatatga aattggtcag
     5281 acatgttcat tggtcctttg gaagtgacgt catgtcacat ctattaccac aatgcacagc
     5341 accttgacct ggaaattagg gaaattataa cagtcaatca gtggaagaaa atggaggaag
     5401 tatgtgattc atcagcagct gcgagcagca cagtccaaaa tcagccacag gatcaagagc
     5461 acccgtggcc gtatcttcgc agatctgatc tagaggatca taatcagcca taccacattt
     5521 gtagaggttt tacttgcttt aaaaaacctc ccacacctcc ccctgaacct gaaacataaa
     5581 atgaatgcaa ttgttgttgt taacttgttt attgcagctt ataatggtta caaataaagc
     5641 aatagcatca caaatttcac aaataaagca tttttttcac tgcattctag ttgtggtttg
     5701 tccaaactca tcaatgtatc ttatcatgtc tggatcatca tcgatggtac cgtaaaacga
     5761 cggccagtga attatcaact atgtataata aagttgaacg agaaacgtaa aatgatataa
     5821 atatcaatat attaaattag attttgcata aaaaacagac tacataatac tgtaaaacac
     5881 aacatatcca gtcactatgg cggccgcatt aggcacccca ggctttacac tttatgcttc
     5941 cggctcgtat aatgtgtgga ttttgagtta ggatccgtcg agattttcag gagctaagga
     6001 agctaaaatg gagaaaaaaa tcactggata taccaccgtt gatatatccc aatggcatcg
     6061 taaagaacat tttgaggcat ttcagtcagt tgctcaatgt acctataacc agaccgttca
     6121 gctggatatt acggcctttt taaagaccgt aaagaaaaat aagcacaagt tttatccggc
     6181 ctttattcac attcttgccc gcctgatgaa tgctcatccg gaattccgta tggcaatgaa
     6241 agacggtgag ctggtgatat gggatagtgt tcacccttgt tacaccgttt tccatgagca
     6301 aactgaaacg ttttcatcgc tctggagtga ataccacgac gatttccggc agtttctaca
     6361 catatattcg caagatgtgg cgtgttacgg tgaaaacctg gcctatttcc ctaaagggtt
     6421 tattgagaat atgtttttcg tctcagccaa tccctgggtg agtttcacca gttttgattt
     6481 aaacgtggcc aatatggaca acttcttcgc ccccgttttc accatgggca aatattatac
     6541 gcaaggcgac aaggtgctga tgccgctggc gattcaggtt catcatgccg tttgtgatgg
     6601 cttccatgtc ggcagaatgc ttaatgaatt acaacagtac tgcgatgagt ggcaggcggg
     6661 gcgtaatcta gaggatccgg cttactaaaa gccagataac agtatgcgta tttgcgcgct
     6721 gatttttgcg gtataagaat atatactgat atgtataccc gaagtatgtc aaaaagaggt
     6781 atgctatgaa gcagcgtatt acagtgacag ttgacagcga cagctatcag ttgctcaagg
     6841 catatatgat gtcaatatct ccggttcggt aagcacaacc atgcagaatg aagcccgtcg
     6901 tctgcgtgcc gaacgctgga aagcggaaaa tcaggaaggg atggctgagg tcgcccggtt
     6961 tattgaaatg aacggctcct ttgccgacga gaacaggggc tggtgaaatg cagtttaagg
     7021 tttacaccta taaaagagag agccgttatc gtctgtttgt ggatgtacag agtgatatta
     7081 ttgacacgcc cgggcgacgg atggtgatcc ccctggccag tgcacgtctg ctgtcagata
     7141 aagtcccccg tgaactttac ccggtggtgc atatcgggga tgaaagctgg cgcatgatga
     7201 ccaccgatat ggccagtgtg ccggtctccg ttatcgggga agaagtggct gatctcagcc
     7261 accgcgaaaa tgacatcaaa aacgccatta acctgatgtt ctggggaata taaatgtcag
     7321 gctcccttat acacagccag tctgcaggtc gaccatagtg actggatatg ttgtgtttta
     7381 cagtattatg tagtctgttt tttatgcaaa atctaattta atatattgat atttatatca
     7441 ttttacgttt ctcgttcaac ttttctatac aaagttgat
//
