>Addgene plasmid #64023 | pDESTtol2pACrymCherry | addgene partial sequence | sequence record 109274 | Tol2-F 5'-CAATCCTGCAGTGCTGAAAA-3'
TATTAGTCTTGATAGAGAGGCTGCAAATAGCAGGAAACGTGAGCAGAGACTCCCTGGTGTCTGAAACACA
GGCCCATTTACGCCTTAAGATACATTGATGAGTTTGGACAAACCACAACTAGAATGCAGTGAAAAAAATG
CTTTATTTGTGAAATTTGTGATGCTATTGCTTTATTTGTAACCATTATAAGCTGCAATAAACAAGTTAAC
AACAACAATTGCATTCATTTTATGTTTCAGGTTCAGGGGGAGGTGTGGGAGGTTTTTTAAAGCAAGTAAA
ACCTCTACAAATGTGGTATGGCTGATTATGATCTAGAGTCGCGGCCGCTTTACTTGTACAGCTCGTCCAT
GCCGCCGGTGGAGTGGTGGCCCTCGGCGCGCTCGTACTGTTCCACGATGGTGTAGTCCTCGTTGTGGGAG
GTGATGTCCAGCTTGATGTTGACGTTGTAGGCGCCGGGCAGCTGCACGGGCTTCTTGGCCTTGTAGGTGG
TCTTGACCTCGGCGTCGTAGTGGCCGCCGTCCTTCAGCTTCAGCCTCTGCTTGATCTCGCCCTTCAGGGC
GCCGTCCTCGGGGTACATCCGCTCGGAGGAGGCCTCCCAGCCCATGGTCTTCTTCTGCATTACGGGGCCG
TCGGAGGGGAAGTTGGTGCCGCGCAGCTTCACCTTGTAGATGAACTCGCCGTCCTGCAGGGAGGAGTCCT
GGGTCACGGTCACCACGCCGCCGTCCTCGAAGTTCATCACGCGCTCCCACTTGAAGCCCTCGGGGAAGGA
CAGCTTCAAGTAGTCGGGGATGTCGGCGGGGTGCTTCACGTAGGCCTTGGAGCCGTACATGAACTGAGGG
GACAGGATGTCCC
