>Addgene plasmid #64023 | pDESTtol2pACrymCherry | addgene partial sequence | sequence record 109296 | CAT-R 5'-GCAACTGACTGAAATGCCTC-3'
CGGTGGTATATCCAGTGATTTTTTTCTCCATTTTAGCTTCCTTAGCTCCTGAAAATCTCGACGGATCCTA
ACTCAAAATCCACACATTATACGAGCCGGAAGCATAAAGTGTAAAGCCTGGGGTGCCTAATGCGGCCGCC
ATAGTGACTGGATATGTTGTGTTTTACAGTATTATGTAGTCTGTTTTTTATGCAAAATCTAATTTAATAT
ATTGATATTTATATCATTTTACGTTTCTCGTTCAACTTTATTATACATAGTTGATAATTCACTGGCCGTC
GTTTTACGGTACCATCGATGATGATCCAGACATGATAAGATACATTGATGAGTTTGGACAAACCACAACT
AGAATGCAGTGAAAAAAATGCTTTATTTGTGAAATTTGTGATGCTATTGCTTTATTTGTAACCATTATAA
GCTGCAATAAACAAGTTAACAACAACAATTGCATTCATTTTATGTTTCAGGTTCAGGGGGAGGTGTGGGA
GGTTTTTTAAAGCAAGTAAAACCTCTACAAATGTGGTATGGCTGATTATGATCCTCTAGATCAGATCTGC
GAAGATACGGCCACGGGTGCTCTTGATCCTGTGGCTGATTTTGGACTGTGCTGCTCGCAGCTGCTGATGA
ATCACATACTTCCTCCATTTTCTTCCACTGATTGACTGTTATAATTTCCCTAATTTCCAGGTCAAGGTGC
TGTGCATTGTGGTAATAGATGTGACATGACGTCACTTCCAAAGGACCAATGAACATGTCTGACCAATTTC
ATATAATGTGAAAACGATTTTCATAGGCAGAATAAATAACATTTAAATTAAACTGGGCATCAGCGCAATT
CAATTGG
