>Addgene plasmid #64023 | pDESTtol2pACrymCherry | addgene partial sequence | sequence record 109302 | ccdB-Fwd 5'-GCATGATGACCACCGATATG-3'
AGAGTGGCTGATCTCAGCCACCGCGAAAATGACATCAAAAACGCCATTAACCTGATGTTCTGGGGAATAT
AAATGTCAGGCTCCCTTATACACAGCCAGTCTGCAGGTCGACCATAGTGACTGGATATGTTGTGTTTTAC
AGTATTATGTAGTCTGTTTTTTATGCAAAATCTAATTTAATATATTGATATTTATATCATTTTACGTTTC
TCGTTCAACTTTTCTATACAAAGTTGATAGCTTGGCGTAATCATGGTCATAGCTGTTTCCTGCTCGAGAA
AATTGTGAAATGCACAGAATGTACATATACAATACATTTCCTACAATAATGCTCTCTTTTCTATTAATAG
TGTGCATTCAGTGCAGGATGTTATGTATTTATTTTCTGTAGTGCAAACTTTTTCAAAGAATTTTCCAGTC
TAAGCTTTTCAGTCAAGAAAAAAAAAAGCGATTGATTATCTGTGATATTTAAAAAAATTAGCTCTTAAAT
CTGGTGAACCAAGTGGCCACAACACATTAAATACTGACGTTCTACAGCCATGTAGCTTCATCTGGTCTGG
TTTGTTTTGGCAGGCACTTATTTTCCGGTGATAGTTGGCCACAAGAGTATTGTCTGAGCCATTCAGTGCT
AGACTGTCATTCTCAGGTCAGAGTCCACCCCGCTGATTCTGCTGACAACACTGTTCCCACCATGAGATAA
TGCCATTCCAGAGAGATCCATTTGTAAGCCCCTCTTTCTGCAGCACAGGTATATAACCAGGGGTCTGCCT
CCACTAA
